Addgene plasmid #184419: pPT24
Purpose: (Empty Backbone) Transformation of mitochondrial DNA in yeast
Depositing lab: Martin Ott. Depositing organization: Goteborgs Universitet. Publication: Incorporation of reporter genes into mitochondrial DNA in budding yeast. Rzepka M, Suhm T, Ott M. STAR Protoc. 2022 May 25;3(2):101359. doi: 10.1016/j.xpro.2022.101359. eCollection 2022 Jun 17. PubMed 35634362.
Backbone
  Vector backbone: pPT24
  Backbone size (bp): 5453
  Vector type: Yeast Expression
Growth in bacteria
  Bacterial resistance: Ampicillin, 100 μg/mL
  Growth temperature: 30°C
  Growth strain: DH5alpha
  Copy number: Low Copy
Terms and licenses: Academic/Nonprofit Terms; Industry Terms: Not Available to Industry
How to cite: pPT24 was a gift from Martin Ott (Addgene plasmid # 184419 ; http://n2t.net/addgene:184419 ; RRID:Addgene_184419)
