[The description below was written by a language model from this plasmid's Addgene catalogue record and pLannotate feature annotations shown in this document.]
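Description:
pPT24 is a 5,453 bp empty backbone catalogued as a yeast expression vector and intended for transformation of mitochondrial DNA in budding yeast. Its framework is pBluescript-like: a ColE1/pUC-type origin and an ampicillin resistance gene (β-lactamase with its own promoter) support propagation and selection in E. coli, and an f1 origin is also present. The feature table calls the origin high-copy, whereas the catalogue entry lists the plasmid as low copy. The lac promoter/operator region, a lacZα fragment, and T3 and T7 phage promoters flank remnants of the pBluescript multiple cloning site, which is split into two fragments on either side of the yeast-derived insert.

The segment between these polylinker fragments carries Saccharomyces cerevisiae mitochondrial sequence. It contains the complete COX2 coding sequence, which encodes subunit 2 of cytochrome c oxidase, the terminal enzyme of the respiratory chain. This is followed by, and slightly overlaps, a fragment annotated as the predicted mitochondrial reading frame YMRF1. No nuclear yeast selection marker or functional yeast replication origin is annotated; the very short CEN/ARS, lacI and tet promoter matches are probably incidental hits or backbone remnants rather than functional elements.

In mitochondrial transformation, a plasmid-borne COX2 region typically provides a mitochondrial marker and homology, so that transformants can be identified by their ability to rescue a cox2 mutation. The record itself does not describe this step. The associated publication concerns incorporating reporter genes into yeast mitochondrial DNA, which suggests that users clone a reporter cassette with mitochondrial flanking sequences into the remaining polylinker sites. The record does not say which sites are used.
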