Features (pLannotate 1.2.2; 17 found; start..end, strand, type, name):
    984..1572    +  rep_origin     ori: high-copy-number ColE1/pMB1/pBR322/pUC origin of replication
   1755..1847    +  CDS            lacI (fragment): lac repressor; lacI; The lac repressor binds to the lac operator to inhibit transcription in E. coli. This inhibition can be relieved by adding lactose or isopropyl-β-D-thiogalactopyranoside (IPTG).
   1860..1881    +  protein_bind   CAP binding site: CAP binding activates transcription in the presence of cAMP. E. coli catabolite activator protein
   1896..1926    +  promoter       lac promoter: promoter for the E. coli lac operon
   1934..1950    +  protein_bind   lac operator: The lac repressor binds to the lac operator to inhibit transcription in E. coli. This inhibition can be relieved by adding lactose or isopropyl-β-D-thiogalactopyranoside (IPTG). lac repressor encoded by lacI
   1995..2013    +  promoter       T3 promoter: promoter for bacteriophage T3 RNA polymerase
   2025..2066    -  misc_feature   MCS (fragment): pBluescript multiple cloning site
   2221..2244    -  misc_feature   CEN/ARS (fragment): S. cerevisiae CEN6 centromere fused to an autonomously replicating sequence
   2644..3396    +  CDS            COX2: COX2_YEAST - Also known as OXI1. Experimental evidence at protein level: Swiss-Prot protein existence level 1. Component of the cytochrome c oxidase, the last enzyme in the mitochondrial electron transport chain which drives oxidative phosphorylation. The respiratory chain contains 3 multisubunit complexes succinate dehydrogenase (complex II, CII), ubiquinol- cytochrome c oxidoreductase (cytochrome b-c1 complex, complex III, CIII) and cytochrome c oxidase (complex IV, CIV), that cooperate to transfer electrons derived from NADH and succinate to molecular oxygen, creating an electrochemical gra
   3381..4508    +  CDS            YMRF1_YEAST (fragment): Protein predicted: Swiss-Prot protein existence level 4. From Saccharomyces cerevisiae (strain ATCC 204508 / S288c) (Baker's yeast).
   4542..4558    -  promoter       tet promoter (fragment): E. coli promoter for tetracycline efflux protein gene
   4570..4628    -  misc_feature   MCS (fragment): pBluescript multiple cloning site
   4637..4655    -  promoter       T7 promoter: promoter for bacteriophage T7 RNA polymerase
   4658..4815    +  CDS            lacZα (fragment): LacZα fragment of β-galactosidase; lacZ fragment
   4820..5248    +  rep_origin     f1 ori (sequence partly withheld): f1 bacteriophage origin of replication; arrow indicates direction of (+) strand synthesis
   5301..5405    +  promoter       AmpR promoter: bla
   5406..813     +  CDS            AmpR (across the origin): β-lactamase; bla; confers resistance to ampicillin, carbenicillin, and related antibiotics
>Addgene plasmid #184419 | pPT24 | addgene full sequence | sequence record 365747 | Addgene NGS Result
TTTTGCCTTCCTGTTTTTGCTCACCCAGAAACGCTGGTGAAAGTAAAAGATGCTGAAGATCAGTTGGGTG
CACGAGTGGGTTACATCGAACTGGATCTCAACAGCGGTAAGATCCTTGAGAGTTTTCGCCCCGAAGAACG
TTTTCCAATGATGAGCACTTTTAAAGTTCTGCTATGTGGCGCGGTATTATCCCGTATTGACGCCGGGCAA
GAGCAACTCGGTCGCCGCATACACTATTCTCAGAATGACTTGGTTGAGTACTCACCAGTCACAGAAAAGC
ATCTTACGGATGGCATGACAGTAAGAGAATTATGCAGTGCTGCCATAACCATGAGTGATAACACTGCGGC
CAACTTACTTCTGACAACGATCGGAGGACCGAAGGAGCTAACCGCTTTTTTGCACAACATGGGGGATCAT
GTAACTCGCCTTGATCGTTGGGAACCGGAGCTGAATGAAGCCATACCAAACGACGAGCGTGACACCACGA
TGCCTGTAGCAATGGCAACAACGTTGCGCAAACTATTAACTGGCGAACTACTTACTCTAGCTTCCCGGCA
ACAATTAATAGACTGGATGGAGGCGGATAAAGTTGCAGGACCACTTCTGCGCTCGGCCCTTCCGGCTGGC
TGGTTTATTGCTGATAAATCTGGAGCCGGTGAGCGTGGGTCTCGCGGTATCATTGCAGCACTGGGGCCAG
ATGGTAAGCCCTCCCGTATCGTAGTTATCTACACGACGGGGAGTCAGGCAACTATGGATGAACGAAATAG
ACAGATCGCTGAGATAGGTGCCTCACTGATTAAGCATTGGTAACTGTCAGACCAAGTTTACTCATATATA
CTTTAGATTGATTTAAAACTTCATTTTTAATTTAAAAGGATCTAGGTGAAGATCCTTTTTGATAATCTCA
TGACCAAAATCCCTTAACGTGAGTTTTCGTTCCACTGAGCGTCAGACCCCGTAGAAAAGATCAAAGGATC
TTCTTGAGATCCTTTTTTTCTGCGCGTAATCTGCTGCTTGCAAACAAAAAAACCACCGCTACCAGCGGTG
GTTTGTTTGCCGGATCAAGAGCTACCAACTCTTTTTCCGAAGGTAACTGGCTTCAGCAGAGCGCAGATAC
CAAATACTGTTCTTCTAGTGTAGCCGTAGTTAGGCCACCACTTCAAGAACTCTGTAGCACCGCCTACATA
CCTCGCTCTGCTAATCCTGTTACCAGTGGCTGCTGCCAGTGGCGATAAGTCGTGTCTTACCGGGTTGGAC
TCAAGACGATAGTTACCGGATAAGGCGCAGCGGTCGGGCTGAACGGGGGGTTCGTGCACACAGCCCAGCT
TGGAGCGAACGACCTACACCGAACTGAGATACCTACAGCGTGAGCTATGAGAAAGCGCCACGCTTCCCGA
AGGGAGAAAGGCGGACAGGTATCCGGTAAGCGGCAGGGTCGGAACAGGAGAGCGCACGAGGGAGCTTCCA
GGGGGAAACGCCTGGTATCTTTATAGTCCTGTCGGGTTTCGCCACCTCTGACTTGAGCGTCGATTTTTGT
GATGCTCGTCAGGGGGGCGGAGCCTATGGAAAAACGCCAGCAACGCGGCCTTTTTACGGTTCCTGGCCTT
TTGCTGGCCTTTTGCTCACATGTTCTTTCCTGCGTTATCCCCTGATTCTGTGGATAACCGTATTACCGCC
TTTGAGTGAGCTGATACCGCTCGCCGCAGCCGAACGACCGAGCGCAGCGAGTCAGTGAGCGAGGAAGCGG
AAGAGCGCCCAATACGCAAACCGCCTCTCCCCGCGCGTTGGCCGATTCATTAATGCAGCTGGCACGACAG
GTTTCCCGACTGGAAAGCGGGCAGTGAGCGCAACGCAATTAATGTGAGTTAGCTCACTCATTAGGCACCC
CAGGCTTTACACTTTATGCTTCCGGCTCGTATGTTGTGTGGAATTGTGAGCGGATAACAATTTCACACAG
GAAACAGCTATGACCATGATTACGCCAAGCTCGAAATTAACCCTCACTAAAGGGAACAAAAGCTGGTACC
GGGCCCCCCCTCGAGGTCGACGGTATCGATAAGCTTATCGGCGGGGACCCCGAAGGAGTATAAATAAAAA
TTAATAATATATTATATATATATTATATTAATAATAATAATAATAATAATAAATAATAACTCCTTGCTTC
ATACCTTTATAAATAAGGTAATCACTAATATATTATAATAATAATAATTATATTTATAATTTATATATTT
ATATATATAAAAATTATATATATTATATATAATCTAAATATTATATATTTTAATAAATATTAATATATAT
GATATGAATATTATTAGTTTTCGGGAAGCGGGAATTCCGTAAGGAGTGAGGGACCCCTCCCTATACTAAC
GGGAGGGGGACCGAACCCCGAAGGAGTTTTATTTTTAGTATTTTATAAAATATATATTTATATGATTAAT
AATATTATATATATTATTTATAAAAATAATATATAATTTTAATTATTTTTAATAAAAAAAGGTGGGGTTT
GGTAATATAATATTTTTATTTTATTTATAATATATAATAATAAATTATAAATAAATTTTAATTAAAAGTA
GTATTAACATATTATAAATAGACAAAAGAGTCTAAAGGTTAAGATTTATTAAAATGTTAGATTTATTAAG
ATTACAATTAACAACATTCATTATGAATGATGTACCAACACCTTATGCATGTTATTTTCAGGATTCAGCA
ACACCAAATCAAGAAGGTATTTTAGAATTACATGATAATATTATGTTTTATTTATTAGTTATTTTAGGTT
TAGTATCTTGAATGTTATATACAATTGTTATAACATATTCAAAAAATCCTATTGCATATAAATATATTAA
ACATGGACAAACTATTGAAGTTATTTGAACAATTTTTCCAGCTGTAATTTTATTAATTATTGCTTTCCCT
TCATTTATTTTATTATATTTATGTGATGAAGTTATTTCACCAGCTATAACTATTAAAGCTATTGGATATC
AATGATATTGAAAATATGAATATTCAGATTTTATTAATGATAGTGGTAAACTGTTGAATTTTGAATCATA
TGTTATTCCTGATGAATTATTAGAAGAAGGACAATTAAGATTATTAGATACTGATACTTCTATAGTTGTA
CCTGTAGATACACATATTAGATTCGTTGTAACAGCTGCTGATGTTATTCATGATTTTGCTATCCCAAGTT
TAGGTATTAAAGTTGATGCTACTCCTGGTAGATTAAATCAAGTTTCTGCTTTAATTCAAAGAGAAGGTGT
CTTCTATGGGGCATGTTCTGAGTTGTGTGGGACAGGTCATGCAAATATGCCAATTAAGATCGAAGCAGTA
TCATTACCTAAATTTTTGGAATGATTAAATTAACAATAATTAATATTTACTTATTATTAATATTTTTAAT
TATTAAAAATAATAATAATAATAATAATTATAATAATATTCTTAAATATAATAAAGATATAGATTTATAT
TCTATTCAATCACCTTATATTAAAAATATAAATATTATTAAAAGAGGTTATCATACTTCTTTAAATAATA
AATTAATTATTGTTCAAAAAGATAATAAAAATAATAATAAGAATAATTTAGAAATAGATAATTTTTATAA
ATGATTAGTAGGATTTACAGATGGAGATGGTAGTTTTTATATTAAATTAAATGATAAAAAATATTTAAGA
TTTTTTTATGGTTTTAGAATACATATTGATGATAAAGCATGTTTAGAAAAGATTAGAAATATATTAAATA
TACCTTCTAATTTTGAAGAACTACTTAAAACAATTATATTAGTAAATTCACAAAAGAAATGGTTATATTC
TAATATTGTAACTATTTTTGATAAGTATCCTTGTTTAACAATTAAATATTATAGTTATTATAAATGAAAA
ATAGCTATAATTAATAATTTAAATGGTATATCTTATAATAATAAAGATTTATTAAATATTAAAAATACAA
TTAATAATTATGAAGTTATACCTAATTTAAAAATTCCATATGATAAAATAAATGATTATTGAATTTTAGG
TTTTATTGAAGCTGAAGGTTCATTTGATCTATCTCCAAAACGTAATATTTGTGGTTTTAATGTTTCACAA
CATAAACGTAGTATTAATACATTAAAAGCTATTAAATCTTATGTATTAAATAATTGAAAACCAATTGATA
ATACACCATTATTAATTAAAAATAAATTATTAAAAGATTGAGATTCATCTATTAAATTAACTAAACCTGA
TAAAAATGGAGTTATTAAATTAGAATTTAATAGAATAGATTTTTTATATTATGTTATTTTACCTAAATTA
TATTCATTAAAATGATATAGTCGTAAAGAAATTGATTTCCAATTATGAAAAACACTTATAGAAATCTATA
TAAAAGGTTTACATAATACACTTAAAGGTTCTAATTTATTAAAATTAATTAATAATAATATTAATAAAAA
AAGATATTATTCTAATTATAATATTTCTCCTTTCGGGGTTCCGGCTCCCGTGGCCGGGCCCCGATGATAA
GCTGTCAAACATGAGAATTAATTCCTGCAGCCCGGGGGATCCACTAGTTCTAGAGCGGCCGCCACCGCGG
TGGAGCTCCAATTCGCCCTATAGTGAGTCGTATTACAATTCACTGGCCGTCGTTTTACAACGTCGTGACT
GGGAAAACCCTGGCGTTACCCAACTTAATCGCCTTGCAGCACATCCCCCTTTCGCCAGCTGGCGTAATAG
CGAAGAGGCCCGCACCGATCGCCCTTCCCAACAGTTGCGCAGCCTGAATGGCGAATGGG
[124 nt withheld, positions 4820-4943]
C
[91 nt withheld, positions 4945-5035]
A
[49 nt withheld, positions 5037-5085]
CCTTTGACGTTGGAGTCCACGTTCTTT
[37 nt withheld, positions 5113-5149]
ACCCTATCTCGGTCTATTCTTTTGATTTATAAGGGATTTTGCCGATTTCGGCCTATTGGTTAAAAAATGA
GCTGATTTAACAAAAATTTAACGCGAATTTTAACAAAATATTAACGCTTACAATTTAGGTGGCACTTTTC
GGGGAAATGTGCGCGGAACCCCTATTTGTTTATTTTTCTAAATACATTCAAATATGTATCCGCTCATGAG
ACAATAACCCTGATAAATGCTTCAATAATATTGAAAAAGGAAGAGTATGAGTATTCAACATTTCCGTGTC
GCCCTTATTCCCTTTTTTGCGGCA
